Addgene plasmid #142973: TFORF2683
Purpose: Lentiviral vector for overexpressing transcription factor ORFs with unique 24-bp barcodes. Barcodes facilitate identification of transcription factors in pooled screens.
Depositing lab: Feng Zhang. Depositing organization: Broad Institute. Publication: A transcription factor atlas of directed differentiation. Joung J, Ma S, Tay T, Geiger-Schuller KR, Kirchgatterer PC, Verdine VK, Guo B, Arias-Garcia MA, Allen WE, Singh A, Kuksenko O, Abudayyeh OO, Gootenberg JS, Fu Z, Macrae RK, Buenrostro JD, Regev A, Zhang F. Cell. 2023 Jan 5;186(1):209-229.e26. doi: 10.1016/j.cell.2022.11.026. PubMed 36608654.
Backbone
  Vector backbone: pLX_TRC317
  Backbone manufacturer: Broad Institute Genetic Perturbation Platform
  Backbone size w/o insert (bp): 8264
  Vector type: Mammalian Expression, Lentiviral
  Selectable markers: Puromycin
Growth in bacteria
  Bacterial resistance: Ampicillin, 100 μg/mL
  Growth temperature: 30°C
  Growth strain: NEB Stable
  Copy number: High Copy
Gene/Insert
  Gene/Insert name: ZMYND11
  Species: H. sapiens (human)
  Insert size (bp): 1655
  Entrez Gene: ZMYND11 (a.k.a. BRAM1, BS69, MRD30)
  Promoter: EF1a
  Cloning method: Unknown
  Sequencing primers: 5′ GGGTGGAGACTGAAGTTAGGCCAG; 3′ CACATAGCGTAAAAGGAGCAACATAG
Terms and licenses: Academic/Nonprofit Terms; Industry Terms: Not Available to Industry
Depositor comments: NM_001202465,ENST00000397959,ENST00000602682 . The transcription factor ORF portion of this plasmid was synthesized by Genewiz. Please test multiple small colonies in case of plasmid recombination. To make this collection available in a timely manner, a portion of this collection was not fully sequenced by Addgene. If an Addgene verified full plasmid sequence is not available, please contact us prior to placing an order to request the full sequence.
How to cite: TFORF2683 was a gift from Feng Zhang (Addgene plasmid # 142973 ; http://n2t.net/addgene:142973 ; RRID:Addgene_142973)
