[The description below was written by a language model from this plasmid's Addgene catalogue record and pLannotate feature annotations shown in this document.]
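Description:
TFORF2683 is a lentiviral mammalian expression plasmid built on the pLX_TRC317 backbone and carrying the human ZMYND11 open reading frame (also known as BS69 or BRAM1). It belongs to a barcoded transcription factor ORF collection. In bacteria it is maintained through a high-copy ColE1/pUC-type origin with ampicillin selection from the bla gene. An f1 origin and remnants of lac and T7/T3 cloning-vector sequence are also present. The depositor warns that the plasmid can recombine, as repeat-containing lentiviral vectors often do.

The transfer cassette has a third-generation layout. An RSV promoter is fused to a truncated HIV-1 5' LTR and drives genomic RNA production in packaging cells. It is followed by the Ψ packaging signal with a gag fragment, the Rev response element for Rev-dependent nuclear export, and a cPPT/CTS. The ΔU3 self-inactivating 3' LTR silences LTR-driven transcription after integration. Two expression units sit inside the provirus. An SV40 early promoter drives puromycin N-acetyltransferase for selecting transduced cells, and the strong constitutive EF-1α promoter drives ZMYND11. A WPRE downstream of the ORF enhances transcript stability and expression, and an SV40 polyadenylation signal lies beyond the 3' LTR.

According to the record, each ORF in the collection is paired with a unique 24-bp barcode, but the feature table does not annotate it. The short region between the ORF and the WPRE is annotated only as a U6 promoter fragment, probably a partial match rather than a functional element. The barcode identifies which transcription factor a cell received, so the construct suits pooled overexpression screens, such as those for directed differentiation, as well as individual ZMYND11 overexpression.
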