Features (pLannotate 1.2.2; 31 found; start..end, strand, type, name):
      5..231     +  promoter       RSV promoter: Rous sarcoma virus enhancer/promoter
    232..412     +  LTR            5' LTR (truncated): truncated 5' long terminal repeat (LTR) from HIV-1
    459..584     +  misc_feature   HIV-1 Ψ: packaging signal of human immunodeficiency virus type 1
    568..931     +  CDS            HIV-1 gag (fragment): gag protein from human immunodeficiency virus 1; gag
   1077..1310    +  misc_feature   RRE: The Rev response element (RRE) of HIV-1 allows for Rev-dependent mRNA export from the nucleus to the cytoplasm.
   1687..1713    +  CDS            Rev (fragment): human immunodeficiency virus 1 (HIV-1) Rev protein; rev; enhances nuclear export of unspliced and incompletely spliced viral mRNAs
   1720..1743    +  promoter       SV40 promoter (fragment): SV40 early promoter
   1744..1815    +  promoter       SV40 promoter (fragment): SV40 enhancer and early promoter
   1839..1974    +  rep_origin     SV40 ori: SV40 origin of replication
   2020..2616    +  CDS            PuroR (fragment): puromycin N-acetyltransferase; pac from Streptomyces; confers resistance to puromycin
   2665..2782    +  misc_feature   cPPT/CTS: central polypurine tract and central termination sequence of HIV-1
   2847..2913    +  CDS            small t antigen (fragment): SV40 (simian virus 40) small t antigen
   2920..4098    +  promoter       EF-1α promoter: strong constitutive promoter for human elongation factor EF-1α
   4115..5665    +  CDS            ZMYND11 (fragment) (sequence partly withheld): ZMY11_HUMAN - Also known as BRAM1, BS69 From Homo sapiens (Human).
   5681..5734    +  promoter       U6 promoter (fragment): RNA polymerase III promoter for human U6 snRNA
   5776..6364    +  misc_feature   WPRE: woodchuck hepatitis virus posttranscriptional regulatory element
   6415..6434    +  misc_feature   cPPT/CTS (fragment): central polypurine tract and central termination sequence of HIV-1
   6436..6669    +  LTR            3' LTR (ΔU3): self-inactivating 3' long terminal repeat (LTR) from HIV-1
   6747..6868    +  polyA_signal   SV40 poly(A) signal: SV40 polyadenylation signal
   6908..7043    +  rep_origin     SV40 ori: SV40 origin of replication
   7064..7082    -  promoter       T7 promoter: promoter for bacteriophage T7 RNA polymerase
   7090..7245    +  CDS            lacZα (fragment): LacZα fragment of β-galactosidase; lacZ fragment
   7250..7678    +  rep_origin     f1 ori (sequence partly withheld): f1 bacteriophage origin of replication; arrow indicates direction of (+) strand synthesis
   7731..7835    +  promoter       AmpR promoter: bla
   7836..8696    +  CDS            AmpR: β-lactamase; bla; confers resistance to ampicillin, carbenicillin, and related antibiotics
   8867..9455    +  rep_origin     ori: high-copy-number ColE1/pMB1/pBR322/pUC origin of replication
   9638..9730    +  CDS            lacI (fragment): lac repressor; lacI; The lac repressor binds to the lac operator to inhibit transcription in E. coli. This inhibition can be relieved by adding lactose or isopropyl-β-D-thiogalactopyranoside (IPTG).
   9743..9764    +  protein_bind   CAP binding site: CAP binding activates transcription in the presence of cAMP. E. coli catabolite activator protein
   9779..9809    +  promoter       lac promoter: promoter for the E. coli lac operon
   9817..9833    +  protein_bind   lac operator: The lac repressor binds to the lac operator to inhibit transcription in E. coli. This inhibition can be relieved by adding lactose or isopropyl-β-D-thiogalactopyranoside (IPTG). lac repressor encoded by lacI
   9878..9896    +  promoter       T3 promoter: promoter for bacteriophage T3 RNA polymerase
>Addgene plasmid #142973 | TFORF2683 | addgene full sequence | sequence record 462920 | Addgene NGS Result
TTAATGTAGTCTTATGCAATACTCTTGTAGTCTTGCAACATGGTAACGATGAGTTAGCAACATGCCTTAC
AAGGAGAGAAAAAGCACCGTGCATGCCGATTGGTGGAAGTAAGGTGGTACGATCGTGCCTTATTAGGAAG
GCAACAGACGGGTCTGACATGGATTGGACGAACCACTGAATTGCCGCATTGCAGAGATATTGTATTTAAG
TGCCTAGCTCGATACATAAACGGGTCTCTCTGGTTAGACCAGATCTGAGCCTGGGAGCTCTCTGGCTAAC
TAGGGAACCCACTGCTTAAGCCTCAATAAAGCTTGCCTTGAGTGCTTCAAGTAGTGTGTGCCCGTCTGTT
GTGTGACTCTGGTAACTAGAGATCCCTCAGACCCTTTTAGTCAGTGTGGAAAATCTCTAGCAGTGGCGCC
CGAACAGGGACTTGAAAGCGAAAGGGAAACCAGAGGAGCTCTCTCGACGCAGGACTCGGCTTGCTGAAGC
GCGCACGGCAAGAGGCGAGGGGCGGCGACTGGTGAGTACGCCAAAAATTTTGACTAGCGGAGGCTAGAAG
GAGAGAGATGGGTGCGAGAGCGTCAGTATTAAGCGGGGGAGAATTAGATCGCGATGGGAAAAAATTCGGT
TAAGGCCAGGGGGAAAGAAAAAATATAAATTAAAACATATAGTATGGGCAAGCAGGGAGCTAGAACGATT
CGCAGTTAATCCTGGCCTGTTAGAAACATCAGAAGGCTGTAGACAAATACTGGGACAGCTACAACCATCC
CTTCAGACAGGATCAGAAGAACTTAGATCATTATATAATACAGTAGCAACCCTCTATTGTGTGCATCAAA
GGATAGAGATAAAAGACACCAAGGAAGCTTTAGACAAGATAGAGGAAGAGCAAAACAAAAGTAAGACCAC
CGCACAGCAAGCGGCCGCTGATCTTCAGACCTGGAGGAGGAGATATGAGGGACAATTGGAGAAGTGAATT
ATATAAATATAAAGTAGTAAAAATTGAACCATTAGGAGTAGCACCCACCAAGGCAAAGAGAAGAGTGGTG
CAGAGAGAAAAAAGAGCAGTGGGAATAGGAGCTTTGTTCCTTGGGTTCTTGGGAGCAGCAGGAAGCACTA
TGGGCGCAGCGTCAATGACGCTGACGGTACAGGCCAGACAATTATTGTCTGGTATAGTGCAGCAGCAGAA
CAATTTGCTGAGGGCTATTGAGGCGCAACAGCATCTGTTGCAACTCACAGTCTGGGGCATCAAGCAGCTC
CAGGCAAGAATCCTGGCTGTGGAAAGATACCTAAAGGATCAACAGCTCCTGGGGATTTGGGGTTGCTCTG
GAAAACTCATTTGCACCACTGCTGTGCCTTGGAATGCTAGTTGGAGTAATAAATCTCTGGAACAGATTTG
GAATCACACGACCTGGATGGAGTGGGACAGAGAAATTAACAATTACACAAGCTTAATACACTCCTTAATT
GAAGAATCGCAAAACCAGCAAGAAAAGAATGAACAAGAATTATTGGAATTAGATAAATGGGCAAGTTTGT
GGAATTGGTTTAACATAACAAATTGGCTGTGGTATATAAAATTATTCATAATGATAGTAGGAGGCTTGGT
AGGTTTAAGAATAGTTTTTGCTGTACTTTCTATAGTGAATAGAGTTAGGCAGGGATATTCACCATTATCG
TTTCAGACCCACCTCCCAACCCCGAGGGGACCCATGCATTGCATCTCAATTAGTCAGCAACCAGGTGTGG
AAAGTCCCCAGGCTCCCCAGCAGGCAGAAGTATGCAAAGCATGCGTCTCAATTAGTCAGCAACCATAGTC
CCGCCCCTAACTCCGCCCATCCCGCCCCTAACTCCGCCCAGTTCCGCCCATTCTCCGCCCCATGGCTGAC
TAATTTTTTTTATTTATGCAGAGGCCGAGGCCGCCTCGGCCTCTGAGCTATTCCAGAAGTAGTGAGGAGG
CTTTTTTGGAGGCCTAGGCTTTTGCAAAAAGCTTTCTAGAGGTACCACCGGAGCTTACCATGACCGAGTA
CAAGCCCACGGTGCGCCTCGCCACCCGCGACGACGTCCCCAGGGCCGTACGCACCCTCGCCGCCGCGTTC
GCCGACTACCCCGCCACGCGCCACACCGTCGATCCGGACCGCCACATCGAGCGGGTCACCGAGCTGCAAG
AACTCTTCCTCACGCGCGTCGGGCTCGACATCGGCAAGGTGTGGGTCGCGGACGACGGCGCCGCCGTGGC
GGTCTGGACCACGCCGGAGAGCGTCGAAGCGGGGGCGGTGTTCGCCGAGATCGGCCCGCGCATGGCCGAG
TTGAGCGGTTCCCGGCTGGCCGCGCAGCAACAGATGGAAGGCCTCCTGGCGCCGCACCGGCCCAAGGAGC
CCGCGTGGTTCCTGGCCACCGTCGGCGTCTCGCCCGACCACCAGGGCAAGGGTCTGGGCAGCGCCGTCGT
GCTCCCCGGAGTGGAGGCGGCCGAGCGCGCCGGGGTGCCCGCCTTCCTGGAGACCTCCGCGCCCCGCAAC
CTCCCCTTCTACGAGCGGCTCGGCTTCACCGTCACCGCCGACGTCGAGGTGCCCGAAGGACCGCGCACCT
GGTGCATGACCCGCAAGCCCGGTGCCAGTTAACGAATTCTAGATCTTGAGACAAATGGCAGTATTCATCC
ACAATTTTAAAAGAAAAGGGGGGATTGGGGGGTACAGTGCAGGGGAAAGAATAGTAGACATAATAGCAAC
AGACATACAAACTAAAGAATTACAAAAACAAATTACAAAAATTCAAAATTTTCGGGTTTATTACAGGGAC
AGCAGAGATCCACTTTGGCGCCGGCTCGAGGCCTGCAGGTGCAAAGATGGATAAAGTTTTAAACAGAGAG
GAATCTTTGCAGCTAATGGACCTTCTAGGTCTTGAAAGGAGTGGGAATTGGCTCCGGTGCCCGTCAGTGG
GCAGAGCGCACATCGCCCACAGTCCCCGAGAAGTTGGGGGGAGGGGTCGGCAATTGAACCGGTGCCTAGA
GAAGGTGGCGCGGGGTAAACTGGGAAAGTGATGTCGTGTACTGGCTCCGCCTTTTTCCCGAGGGTGGGGG
AGAACCGTATATAAGTGCAGTAGTCGCCGTGAACGTTCTTTTTCGCAACGGGTTTGCCGCCAGAACACAG
GTAAGTGCCGTGTGTGGTTCCCGCGGGCCTGGCCTCTTTACGGGTTATGGCCCTTGCGTGCCTTGAATTA
CTTCCACCTGGCTGCAGTACGTGATTCTTGATCCCGAGCTTCGGGTTGGAAGTGGGTGGGAGAGTTCGAG
GCCTTGCGCTTAAGGAGCCCCTTCGCCTCGTGCTTGAGTTGAGGCCTGGCCTGGGCGCTGGGGCCGCCGC
GTGCGAATCTGGTGGCACCTTCGCGCCTGTCTCGCTGCTTTCGATAAGTCTCTAGCCATTTAAAATTTTT
GATGACCTGCTGCGACGCTTTTTTTCTGGCAAGATAGTCTTGTAAATGCGGGCCAAGATCTGCACACTGG
TATTTCGGTTTTTGGGGCCGCGGGCGGCGACGGGGCCCGTGCGTCCCAGCGCACATGTTCGGCGAGGCGG
GGCCTGCGAGCGCGGCCACCGAGAATCGGACGGGGGTAGTCTCAAGCTGGCCGGCCTGCTCTGGTGCCTG
GCCTCGCGCCGCCGTGTATCGCCCCGCCCTGGGCGGCAAGGCTGGCCCGGTCGGCACCAGTTGCGTGAGC
GGAAAGATGGCCGCTTCCCGGCCCTGCTGCAGGGAGCTCAAAATGGAGGACGCGGCGCTCGGGAGAGCGG
GCGGGTGAGTCACCCACACAAAGGAAAAGGGCCTTTCCGTCCTCAGCCGTCGCTTCATGTGACTCCACGG
AGTACCGGGCGCCGTCCAGGCACCTCGATTAGTTCTCGAGCTTTTGGAGTACGTCGTCTTTAGGTTGGGG
GGAGGGGTTTTATGCGATGGAGTTTCCCCACACTGAGTGGGTGGAGACTGAAGTTAGGCCAGCTTGGCAC
TTGATGTAATTCTCCTTGGAATTTGCCCTTTTTGAGTTTGGATCTTGGTTCATTCTCAAGCCTCAGACAG
TGGTTCAAAGTTTTTTTCTTCCATTTCAGGTGTCGTGAGGCTAGCACCGCCACCATGGCACGTTTAACAA
AAAGACGACAGGCGGATACAAAAGCTATCCAGCATCTTTGGGCAGCCATTGAGATTATACGGAACCAGAA
GCAGATTGCCAACATTGACCGTATTACAAAGTATATGTCTCGAGTCCACGGTATGCACCCTAAAGAGACC
ACCCGTCAGCTGAGCTTAGCTGTGAAAGATGGTCTTATTGTCGAAACTCTAACAGTGGGCTGCAAAGGTT
CAAAAGCTGGTATTGAACAAGAAGGATATTGGTTGCCAGGAGATGAGATTAGCATTAAGAAGAAGAATAC
AAACAAACAGGAGATGGGCACATACCTCAGATTCATTGTCTCCCGCATGAAGGAGAGGAAAGTGAATGAA
GGGAAATACCGAAGTTATGAAGAGTTCAAAGCTGATGCCCAATTGCTTCTCCACAATACCGTGATTTTCT
ATGGAGCAGACAGTGAGCAAGCTGACATTGCGAGGATGCTATATAAAGACACATGTCATGAGCTGGATGA
ACTGCAGCTTTGCAAGAATTGCTTTTACTTGTCAAATGCTCGTCCTGACAACTGGTTCTGTTATCCTTGT
ATACCTAATCATGAGCTGGTTTGGGCTAAAATGAAAGGTTTTGGGTTTTGGCCAGCCAAAGTCATGCAGA
AAGAAGACAATCAAGTCGACGTTCGCTTCTTTGGCCACCACCACCAGAGGGCCTGGATTCCTTCTGAAAA
CATTCAAGATATCACAGTCAACATTCATCGGCTGCACGTGAAGCGCAGTATGGGTTGGAAAAAGGCCTGT
GATGAGCTGGAGCTGCATCAGCGTTTCCTACGAGAAGGGAGATTTTGGAAATCTAAGAATGAGGACCGAG
GTGAGGAAGAGGCAGAATCCAGTATCTCCTCCACCAGTAATGAGCAGCTAAAGGTCACTCAAGAACCAAG
AGCAAAGAAAGGACGACGTAATCAAAGTGTGGAGCCCAAAAAGGAAGAACCAGAGCCTGAAACAGAAGCA
GTAAGTTCTAGCCAGGAAATACCCACGATGCCTCAGCCCATCGAAAAAGTCTCCGTGTCAACTCAGACAA
AGAAGTTAAGTGCCTCTTCACCAAGAATGCTGCATCGGAGCACCCAGACCACAAACGACGGCGTGTGTCA
GAGCATGTGCCATGACAAATACACCAAGATCTTCAATGACTTCAAAGAC
[366 nt withheld, positions 5300-5665]
TAGTAATGAACTAGTCCGTAACTTGAAAGTATTTCGATTTCTTGGCTTTATATATCTTGTGGAAAGGACG
ATCTTCCGTCCATCCCTAGCTACCTACGCGTTAAGTCGACAATCAACCTCTGGATTACAAAATTTGTGAA
AGATTGACTGGTATTCTTAACTATGTTGCTCCTTTTACGCTATGTGGATACGCTGCTTTAATGCCTTTGT
ATCATGCTATTGCTTCCCGTATGGCTTTCATTTTCTCCTCCTTGTATAAATCCTGGTTGCTGTCTCTTTA
TGAGGAGTTGTGGCCCGTTGTCAGGCAACGTGGCGTGGTGTGCACTGTGTTTGCTGACGCAACCCCCACT
GGTTGGGGCATTGCCACCACCTGTCAGCTCCTTTCCGGGACTTTCGCTTTCCCCCTCCCTATTGCCACGG
CGGAACTCATCGCCGCCTGCCTTGCCCGCTGCTGGACAGGGGCTCGGCTGTTGGGCACTGACAATTCCGT
GGTGTTGTCGGGGAAATCATCGTCCTTTCCTTGGCTGCTCGCCTGTGTTGCCACCTGGATTCTGCGCGGG
ACGTCCTTCTGCTACGTCCCTTCGGCCCTCAATCCAGCGGACCTTCCTTCCCGCGGCCTGCTGCCGGCTC
TGCGGCCTCTTCCGCGTCTTCGCCTTCGCCCTCAGACGAGTCGGATCTCCCTTTGGGCCGCCTCCCCGCG
TCGACTTTAAGACCAATGACTTACAAGGCAGCTGTAGATCTTAGCCACTTTTTAAAAGAAAAGGGGGGAC
TGGAAGGGCTAATTCACTCCCAACGAAGACAAGATCTGCTTTTTGCTTGTACTGGGTCTCTCTGGTTAGA
CCAGATCTGAGCCTGGGAGCTCTCTGGCTAACTAGGGAACCCACTGCTTAAGCCTCAATAAAGCTTGCCT
TGAGTGCTTCAAGTAGTGTGTGCCCGTCTGTTGTGTGACTCTGGTAACTAGAGATCCCTCAGACCCTTTT
AGTCAGTGTGGAAAATCTCTAGCAGTACGTATAGTAGTTCATGTCATCTTATTATTCAGTATTTATAACT
TGCAAAGAAATGAATATCAGAGAGTGAGAGGAACTTGTTTATTGCAGCTTATAATGGTTACAAATAAAGC
AATAGCATCACAAATTTCACAAATAAAGCATTTTTTTCACTGCATTCTAGTTGTGGTTTGTCCAAACTCA
TCAATGTATCTTATCATGTCTGGCTCTAGCTATCCCGCCCCTAACTCCGCCCATCCCGCCCCTAACTCCG
CCCAGTTCCGCCCATTCTCCGCCCCATGGCTGACTAATTTTTTTTATTTATGCAGAGGCCGAGGCCGCCT
CGGCCTCTGAGCTATTCCAGAAGTAGTGAGGAGGCTTTTTTGGAGGCCTAGGGACGTACCCAATTCGCCC
TATAGTGAGTCGTATTACGCGCGCTCACTGGCCGTCGTTTTACAACGTCGTGACTGGGAAAACCCTGGCG
TTACCCAACTTAATCGCCTTGCAGCACATCCCCCTTTCGCCAGCTGGCGTAATAGCGAAGAGGCCCGCAC
CGATCGCCCTTCCCAACAGTTGCGCAGCCTGAATGGCGAATGGG
[124 nt withheld, positions 7250-7373]
C
[91 nt withheld, positions 7375-7465]
A
[49 nt withheld, positions 7467-7515]
CCTTTGACGTTGGAGTCCACGTTCTTT
[37 nt withheld, positions 7543-7579]
ACCCTATCTCGGTCTATTCTTTTGATTTATAAGGGATTTTGCCGATTTCGGCCTATTGGTTAAAAAATGA
GCTGATTTAACAAAAATTTAACGCGAATTTTAACAAAATATTAACGCTTACAATTTAGGTGGCACTTTTC
GGGGAAATGTGCGCGGAACCCCTATTTGTTTATTTTTCTAAATACATTCAAATATGTATCCGCTCATGAG
ACAATAACCCTGATAAATGCTTCAATAATATTGAAAAAGGAAGAGTATGAGTATTCAACATTTCCGTGTC
GCCCTTATTCCCTTTTTTGCGGCATTTTGCCTTCCTGTTTTTGCTCACCCAGAAACGCTGGTGAAAGTAA
AAGATGCTGAAGATCAGTTGGGTGCACGAGTGGGTTACATCGAACTGGATCTCAACAGCGGTAAGATCCT
TGAGAGTTTTCGCCCCGAAGAACGTTTTCCAATGATGAGCACTTTTAAAGTTCTGCTATGTGGCGCGGTA
TTATCCCGTATTGACGCCGGGCAAGAGCAACTCGGTCGCCGCATACACTATTCTCAGAATGACTTGGTTG
AGTACTCACCAGTCACAGAAAAGCATCTTACGGATGGCATGACAGTAAGAGAATTATGCAGTGCTGCCAT
AACCATGAGTGATAACACTGCGGCCAACTTACTTCTGACAACGATCGGAGGACCGAAGGAGCTAACCGCT
TTTTTGCACAACATGGGGGATCATGTAACTCGCCTTGATCGTTGGGAACCGGAGCTGAATGAAGCCATAC
CAAACGACGAGCGTGACACCACGATGCCTGTAGCAATGGCAACAACGTTGCGCAAACTATTAACTGGCGA
ACTACTTACTCTAGCTTCCCGGCAACAATTAATAGACTGGATGGAGGCGGATAAAGTTGCAGGACCACTT
CTGCGCTCGGCCCTTCCGGCTGGCTGGTTTATTGCTGATAAATCTGGAGCCGGTGAGCGTGGGTCTCGCG
GTATCATTGCAGCACTGGGGCCAGATGGTAAGCCCTCCCGTATCGTAGTTATCTACACGACGGGGAGTCA
GGCAACTATGGATGAACGAAATAGACAGATCGCTGAGATAGGTGCCTCACTGATTAAGCATTGGTAACTG
TCAGACCAAGTTTACTCATATATACTTTAGATTGATTTAAAACTTCATTTTTAATTTAAAAGGATCTAGG
TGAAGATCCTTTTTGATAATCTCATGACCAAAATCCCTTAACGTGAGTTTTCGTTCCACTGAGCGTCAGA
CCCCGTAGAAAAGATCAAAGGATCTTCTTGAGATCCTTTTTTTCTGCGCGTAATCTGCTGCTTGCAAACA
AAAAAACCACCGCTACCAGCGGTGGTTTGTTTGCCGGATCAAGAGCTACCAACTCTTTTTCCGAAGGTAA
CTGGCTTCAGCAGAGCGCAGATACCAAATACTGTTCTTCTAGTGTAGCCGTAGTTAGGCCACCACTTCAA
GAACTCTGTAGCACCGCCTACATACCTCGCTCTGCTAATCCTGTTACCAGTGGCTGCTGCCAGTGGCGAT
AAGTCGTGTCTTACCGGGTTGGACTCAAGACGATAGTTACCGGATAAGGCGCAGCGGTCGGGCTGAACGG
GGGGTTCGTGCACACAGCCCAGCTTGGAGCGAACGACCTACACCGAACTGAGATACCTACAGCGTGAGCT
ATGAGAAAGCGCCACGCTTCCCGAAGGGAGAAAGGCGGACAGGTATCCGGTAAGCGGCAGGGTCGGAACA
GGAGAGCGCACGAGGGAGCTTCCAGGGGGAAACGCCTGGTATCTTTATAGTCCTGTCGGGTTTCGCCACC
TCTGACTTGAGCGTCGATTTTTGTGATGCTCGTCAGGGGGGCGGAGCCTATGGAAAAACGCCAGCAACGC
GGCCTTTTTACGGTTCCTGGCCTTTTGCTGGCCTTTTGCTCACATGTTCTTTCCTGCGTTATCCCCTGAT
TCTGTGGATAACCGTATTACCGCCTTTGAGTGAGCTGATACCGCTCGCCGCAGCCGAACGACCGAGCGCA
GCGAGTCAGTGAGCGAGGAAGCGGAAGAGCGCCCAATACGCAAACCGCCTCTCCCCGCGCGTTGGCCGAT
TCATTAATGCAGCTGGCACGACAGGTTTCCCGACTGGAAAGCGGGCAGTGAGCGCAACGCAATTAATGTG
AGTTAGCTCACTCATTAGGCACCCCAGGCTTTACACTTTATGCTTCCGGCTCGTATGTTGTGTGGAATTG
TGAGCGGATAACAATTTCACACAGGAAACAGCTATGACCATGATTACGCCAAGCGCGCAATTAACCCTCA
CTAAAGGGAACAAAAGCTGGAGCTGCAAGC
