>Addgene plasmid #142973 | TFORF2683 | depositor partial sequence | sequence record 281057 | Insert
ACCGCCACCATGGCACGTTTAACAAAAAGACGACAGGCGGATACAAAAGCTATCCAGCATCTTTGGGCAG
CCATTGAGATTATACGGAACCAGAAGCAGATTGCCAACATTGACCGTATTACAAAGTATATGTCTCGAGT
CCACGGTATGCACCCTAAAGAGACCACCCGTCAGCTGAGCTTAGCTGTGAAAGATGGTCTTATTGTCGAA
ACTCTAACAGTGGGCTGCAAAGGTTCAAAAGCTGGTATTGAACAAGAAGGATATTGGTTGCCAGGAGATG
AGATTAGCATTAAGAAGAAGAATACAAACAAACAGGAGATGGGCACATACCTCAGATTCATTGTCTCCCG
CATGAAGGAGAGGAAAGTGAATGAAGGGAAATACCGAAGTTATGAAGAGTTCAAAGCTGATGCCCAATTG
CTTCTCCACAATACCGTGATTTTCTATGGAGCAGACAGTGAGCAAGCTGACATTGCGAGGATGCTATATA
AAGACACATGTCATGAGCTGGATGAACTGCAGCTTTGCAAGAATTGCTTTTACTTGTCAAATGCTCGTCC
TGACAACTGGTTCTGTTATCCTTGTATACCTAATCATGAGCTGGTTTGGGCTAAAATGAAAGGTTTTGGG
TTTTGGCCAGCCAAAGTCATGCAGAAAGAAGACAATCAAGTCGACGTTCGCTTCTTTGGCCACCACCACC
AGAGGGCCTGGATTCCTTCTGAAAACATTCAAGATATCACAGTCAACATTCATCGGCTGCACGTGAAGCG
CAGTATGGGTTGGAAAAAGGCCTGTGATGAGCTGGAGCTGCATCAGCGTTTCCTACGAGAAGGGAGATTT
TGGAAATCTAAGAATGAGGACCGAGGTGAGGAAGAGGCAGAATCCAGTATCTCCTCCACCAGTAATGAGC
AGCTAAAGGTCACTCAAGAACCAAGAGCAAAGAAAGGACGACGTAATCAAAGTGTGGAGCCCAAAAAGGA
AGAACCAGAGCCTGAAACAGAAGCAGTAAGTTCTAGCCAGGAAATACCCACGATGCCTCAGCCCATCGAA
AAAGTCTCCGTGTCAACTCAGACAAAGAAGTTAAGTGCCTCTTCACCAAGAATGCTGCATCGGAGCACCC
AGACCACAAACGACGGCGTGTGTCAGAGCATGTGCCATGACAAATACACCAAGATCTTCAATGACTTCAA
AGAC
[366 nt withheld, positions 1195-1560]
TAGTAATGAACTAGTCCGTAACTTGAAAGTATTTCGATTTCTTGGCTTTATATATCTTGTGGAAAGGACG
ATCTTCCGTCCATCCCTAGCTACCT
