>Addgene plasmid #142973 | TFORF2683 | depositor partial sequence | sequence record 281058 | Barcode
TCTTCCGTCCATCCCTAGCTACCT
